Addgene plasmid #216479: p2710-pHAGE2-Ef1aL-wtYAP-UBC-tagBFP-loxP
Purpose: lentiviral dual expression of wtYAP (YAP1) and tagBFP with loxP site for Cre excision
Depositing lab: Darrell Kotton. Depositing organization: Boston University Medical Campus. Publication: Generation of human alveolar epithelial type I cells from pluripotent stem cells. Burgess CL, Huang J, Bawa PS, Alysandratos KD, Minakin K, Ayers LJ, Morley MP, Babu A, Villacorta-Martin C, Yampolskaya M, Hinds A, Thapa BR, Wang F, Matschulat A, Mehta P, Morrisey EE, Varelas X, Kotton DN. Cell Stem Cell. 2024 Apr 15:S1934-5909(24)00098-5. doi: 10.1016/j.stem.2024.03.017. PubMed 38642558.
Backbone
  Vector backbone: pHAGE2
  Total vector size (bp): 9801
  Vector type: Lentiviral, Cre/Lox
Growth in bacteria
  Bacterial resistance: Ampicillin, 100 μg/mL
  Growth temperature: 37°C
  Growth strain: NEB Stable
  Copy number: High Copy
Gene/Insert 1
  Gene/Insert name: wtYAP (YAP1)
  Species: H. sapiens (human)
  Insert size (bp): 1613
  Entrez Gene: YAP1 (a.k.a. COB1, YAP, YAP-1, YAP2, YAP65, YKI)
  Promoter: EF1aL
  Cloning method: Restriction Enzyme; 5′ cloning site NotI (not destroyed); 3′ cloning site BamHI - BglII (destroyed during cloning)
  Sequencing primers: 5′ gctagcggccgccATGGACTACAAAGACCATGACGGT; 3′ gcgcagatctTCACACCACTTTGTACAAGAAAGTTGGG
Gene/Insert 2
  Gene/Insert name: tagBFP
  Species: Synthetic
  Insert size (bp): 702
  Promoter: UBC
  Cloning method: Restriction Enzyme; 5′ cloning site NdeI (not destroyed); 3′ cloning site ClaI (not destroyed)
  Sequencing primers: 5′ aatccatatggccatgagcgagctgattaagg; 3′ acgaatccatatggccatgagcgagctgattaagg
Terms and licenses: Academic/Nonprofit Terms; Industry Terms: Not Available to Industry
Depositor comments: Please visit https://www.biorxiv.org/content/10.1101/2023.01.19.524655v1 for bioRxiv preprint.
How to cite: p2710-pHAGE2-Ef1aL-wtYAP-UBC-tagBFP-loxP was a gift from Darrell Kotton (Addgene plasmid # 216479 ; http://n2t.net/addgene:216479 ; RRID:Addgene_216479)
