[The description below was written by a language model from this plasmid's Addgene catalogue record and pLannotate feature annotations shown in this document.]
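Description:
p2710-pHAGE2-Ef1aL-wtYAP-UBC-tagBFP-loxP is a 9.8 kb HIV-1-based lentiviral transfer plasmid built on the pHAGE2 backbone for dual expression of wild-type human YAP1 and a blue fluorescent reporter in mammalian cells. It is propagated in E. coli at high copy from a ColE1/pUC-type origin under ampicillin selection (AmpR, β-lactamase). The viral portion carries a truncated 5′ LTR, the Ψ packaging signal with a gag fragment, the Rev response element for Rev-dependent nuclear export of the genomic RNA, and the cPPT/CTS, which aids nuclear import of the reverse-transcribed genome. A WPRE downstream of the cargo enhances transcript expression, followed by a self-inactivating ΔU3 3′ LTR. Packaging functions are not encoded, apart from small gag, rev and nef fragments, so they must be supplied in trans.

The payload consists of two independent expression units in the same orientation. The long EF-1α promoter drives the YAP1 coding sequence fused at its N-terminus to a 3xFLAG epitope tag. The open reading frame is flanked by attB1 and attB2 remnants, which suggests it was originally derived from a Gateway clone. Immediately downstream, the human ubiquitin C promoter drives TagBFP, which lets transduced cells be identified or sorted by blue fluorescence. A single loxP site is embedded in the 3′ LTR region. Because the 3′ U3 is copied to both ends of the provirus during reverse transcription, the integrated cassette should become flanked by loxP sites, allowing Cre-mediated excision of the transgenes after they have served their purpose. The associated publication concerns generating human alveolar epithelial type I cells from pluripotent stem cells, consistent with use for YAP overexpression in that differentiation setting.
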