Features (pLannotate 1.2.2; 29 found; start..end, strand, type, name):
    377..634     +  LTR            5' LTR (truncated): truncated 5' long terminal repeat (LTR) from HIV-1
    681..806     +  misc_feature   HIV-1 Ψ: packaging signal of human immunodeficiency virus type 1
    790..1128    +  CDS            HIV-1 gag (fragment): gag protein from human immunodeficiency virus 1; gag
   1303..1536    +  misc_feature   RRE: The Rev response element (RRE) of HIV-1 allows for Rev-dependent mRNA export from the nucleus to the cytoplasm.
   1913..2013    +  CDS            Rev (fragment): human immunodeficiency virus 1 (HIV-1) Rev protein; rev; enhances nuclear export of unspliced and incompletely spliced viral mRNAs
   2058..2175    +  misc_feature   cPPT/CTS: central polypurine tract and central termination sequence of HIV-1
   2223..3401    +  promoter       EF-1α promoter: strong constitutive promoter for human elongation factor EF-1α
   3415..3480    +  CDS            3xFLAG: three tandem FLAG® epitope tags, followed by an enterokinase cleavage site
   3485..3502    +  protein_bind   attB1 (fragment): mutant version of attB; core recombination site for the Gateway® BP reaction BP Clonase™
   3511..5022    +  CDS            YAP1: YAP1_HUMAN - Also known as YAP65. Experimental evidence at protein level: Swiss-Prot protein existence level 1. [Isoform 3]: Activates the C-terminal fragment (CTF) of ERBB4 (isoform 3). From Homo sapiens (Human).
   5027..5051    -  protein_bind   attB2: mutant version of attB; recombination site for the Gateway® BP reaction BP Clonase™
   5062..5460    +  promoter       UbC promoter: human ubiquitin C promoter
   5475..6176    +  CDS            TagBFP: monomeric blue fluorescent protein mammalian codon-optimized
   6195..6783    +  misc_feature   WPRE: woodchuck hepatitis virus posttranscriptional regulatory element
   6836..6855    +  misc_feature   cPPT/CTS (fragment): central polypurine tract and central termination sequence of HIV-1
   6857..6892    +  LTR            3' LTR (ΔU3) (fragment): self-inactivating 3' long terminal repeat (LTR) from HIV-1
   6919..6952    -  protein_bind   loxP: Cre-mediated recombination occurs in the 8-bp core sequence (GCATACAT). Cre recombinase
   6979..7159    +  LTR            5' LTR (truncated): truncated 5' long terminal repeat (LTR) from HIV-1
   7292..7396    +  promoter       AmpR promoter: bla
   7397..8257    +  CDS            AmpR: β-lactamase; bla; confers resistance to ampicillin, carbenicillin, and related antibiotics
   8428..9016    +  rep_origin     ori: high-copy-number ColE1/pMB1/pBR322/pUC origin of replication
   9199..9253    +  CDS            lacI (fragment): lac repressor; lacI; The lac repressor binds to the lac operator to inhibit transcription in E. coli. This inhibition can be relieved by adding lactose or isopropyl-β-D-thiogalactopyranoside (IPTG).
   9259..9352    +  rep_origin     SV40 ori (fragment): SV40 origin of replication
   9377..9414    +  CDS            lacI (fragment): lac repressor; lacI; The lac repressor binds to the lac operator to inhibit transcription in E. coli. This inhibition can be relieved by adding lactose or isopropyl-β-D-thiogalactopyranoside (IPTG).
   9427..9448    +  protein_bind   CAP binding site: CAP binding activates transcription in the presence of cAMP. E. coli catabolite activator protein
   9463..9493    +  promoter       lac promoter: promoter for the E. coli lac operon
   9501..9517    +  protein_bind   lac operator: The lac repressor binds to the lac operator to inhibit transcription in E. coli. This inhibition can be relieved by adding lactose or isopropyl-β-D-thiogalactopyranoside (IPTG). lac repressor encoded by lacI
   9551..9634    +  polyA_signal   SV40 poly(A) signal (fragment): SV40 polyadenylation signal
   9801..329     +  CDS            nef (fragment) (across the origin): NEF_HV1BR - Experimental evidence at protein level: Swiss-Prot protein existence level 1. Extracellular Nef protein targets CD4(+) T-lymphocytes for apoptosis by interacting with CXCR4 surface receptors (PubMed:14990729). From Human immunodeficiency virus type 1 group M subtype B (isolate BRU/LAI) (HIV-1).
>Addgene plasmid #216479 | p2710-pHAGE2-Ef1aL-wtYAP-UBC-tagBFP-loxP | addgene full sequence | sequence record 430243 | Addgene NGS Result
TGGAAGGGCTAATTCACTCCCAAAGAAGACAAGATATCCTTGATCTGTGGATCTACCACACACAAGGCTA
CTTCCCTGATTAGCAGAACTACACACCAGGGCCAGGGGTCAGATATCCACTGACCTTTGGATGGTGCTAC
AAGCTAGTACCAGTTGAGCCAGATAAGGTAGAAGAGGCCAATAAAGGAGAGAACACCAGCTTGTTACACC
CTGTGAGCCTGCATGGGATGGATGACCCGGAGAGAGAAGTGTTAGAGTGGAGGTTTGACAGCCGCCTAGC
ATTTCATCACGTGGCCCGAGAGCTGCATCCGGAGTACTTCAAGAACTGCTGATATCGAGCTTGCTACAAG
GGACTTTCCGCTGGGGACTTTCCAGGGAGGCGTGGCCTGGGCGGGACTGGGGAGTGGCGAGCCCTCAGAT
CCTGCATATAAGCAGCTGCTTTTTGCCTGTACTGGGTCTCTCTGGTTAGACCAGATCTGAGCCTGGGAGC
TCTCTGGCTAACTAGGGAACCCACTGCTTAAGCCTCAATAAAGCTTGCCTTGAGTGCTTCAAGTAGTGTG
TGCCCGTCTGTTGTGTGACTCTGGTAACTAGAGATCCCTCAGACCCTTTTAGTCAGTGTGGAAAATCTCT
AGCAGTGGCGCCCGAACAGGGACTTGAAAGCGAAAGGGAAACCAGAGGAGCTCTCTCGACGCAGGACTCG
GCTTGCTGAAGCGCGCACGGCAAGAGGCGAGGGGCGGCGACTGGTGAGTACGCCAAAAATTTTGACTAGC
GGAGGCTAGAAGGAGAGAGATGGGTGCGAGAGCGTCAGTATTAAGCGGGGGAGAATTAGATCGCGATGGG
AAAAAATTCGGTTAAGGCCAGGGGGAAAGAAAAAATATAAATTAAAACATATAGTATGGGCAAGCAGGGA
GCTAGAACGATTCGCAGTTAATCCTGGCCTGTTAGAAACATCAGAAGGCTGTAGACAAATACTGGGACAG
CTACAACCATCCCTTCAGACAGGATCAGAAGAACTTAGATCATTATATAATACAGTAGCAACCCTCTATT
GTGTGCATCAAAGGATAGAGATAAAAGACACCAAGGAAGCTTTAGACAAGATAGAGGAAGAGCAAAACAA
AAGTAAGACCACCGCACAGCAAGCGGCCGGCCGCTGATCTTCAGACCTGGAGGAGGAGATATGAGGGACA
ATTGGAGAAGTGAATTATATAAATATAAAGTAGTAAAAATTGAACCATTAGGAGTAGCACCCACCAAGGC
AAAGAGAAGAGTGGTGCAGAGAGAAAAAAGAGCAGTGGGAATAGGAGCTTTGTTCCTTGGGTTCTTGGGA
GCAGCAGGAAGCACTATGGGCGCAGCGTCAATGACGCTGACGGTACAGGCCAGACAATTATTGTCTGGTA
TAGTGCAGCAGCAGAACAATTTGCTGAGGGCTATTGAGGCGCAACAGCATCTGTTGCAACTCACAGTCTG
GGGCATCAAGCAGCTCCAGGCAAGAATCCTGGCTGTGGAAAGATACCTAAAGGATCAACAGCTCCTGGGG
ATTTGGGGTTGCTCTGGAAAACTCATTTGCACCACTGCTGTGCCTTGGAATGCTAGTTGGAGTAATAAAT
CTCTGGAACAGATTTGGAATCACACGACCTGGATGGAGTGGGACAGAGAAATTAACAATTACACAAGCTT
AATACACTCCTTAATTGAAGAATCGCAAAACCAGCAAGAAAAGAATGAACAAGAATTATTGGAATTAGAT
AAATGGGCAAGTTTGTGGAATTGGTTTAACATAACAAATTGGCTGTGGTATATAAAATTATTCATAATGA
TAGTAGGAGGCTTGGTAGGTTTAAGAATAGTTTTTGCTGTACTTTCTATAGTGAATAGAGTTAGGCAGGG
ATATTCACCATTATCGTTTCAGACCCACCTCCCAACCCCGAGGGGACCCGACAGGCCCGAAGGAATAGAA
GAAGAAGGTGGAGAGAGAGACAGAGACAGATCCATTCGATTAGTGAACGGATCTCGACGGTATCGCCGAA
TTCACAAATGGCAGTATTCATCCACAATTTTAAAAGAAAAGGGGGGATTGGGGGGTACAGTGCAGGGGAA
AGAATAGTAGACATAATAGCAACAGACATACAAACTAAAGAATTACAAAAACAAATTACAAAAATTCAAA
ATTTTCGGGTTTATTACAGGGACAGCAGAGATCCAGTTTGGACTAGTCGTGAGGCTCCGGTGCCCGTCAG
TGGGCAGAGCGCACATCGCCCACAGTCCCCGAGAAGTTGGGGGGAGGGGTCGGCAATTGAACCGGTGCCT
AGAGAAGGTGGCGCGGGGTAAACTGGGAAAGTGATGTCGTGTACTGGCTCCGCCTTTTTCCCGAGGGTGG
GGGAGAACCGTATATAAGTGCAGTAGTCGCCGTGAACGTTCTTTTTCGCAACGGGTTTGCCGCCAGAACA
CAGGTAAGTGCCGTGTGTGGTTCCCGCGGGCCTGGCCTCTTTACGGGTTATGGCCCTTGCGTGCCTTGAA
TTACTTCCACCTGGCTGCAGTACGTGATTCTTGATCCCGAGCTTCGGGTTGGAAGTGGGTGGGAGAGTTC
GAGGCCTTGCGCTTAAGGAGCCCCTTCGCCTCGTGCTTGAGTTGAGGCCTGGCCTGGGCGCTGGGGCCGC
CGCGTGCGAATCTGGTGGCACCTTCGCGCCTGTCTCGCTGCTTTCGATAAGTCTCTAGCCATTTAAAATT
TTTGATGACCTGCTGCGACGCTTTTTTTCTGGCAAGATAGTCTTGTAAATGCGGGCCAAGATCTGCACAC
TGGTATTTCGGTTTTTGGGGCCGCGGGCGGCGACGGGGCCCGTGCGTCCCAGCGCACATGTTCGGCGAGG
CGGGGCCTGCGAGCGCGGCCACCGAGAATCGGACGGGGGTAGTCTCAAGCTGGCCGGCCTGCTCTGGTGC
CTGGCCTCGCGCCGCCGTGTATCGCCCCGCCCTGGGCGGCAAGGCTGGCCCGGTCGGCACCAGTTGCGTG
AGCGGAAAGATGGCCGCTTCCCGGCCCTGCTGCAGGGAGCTCAAAATGGAGGACGCGGCGCTCGGGAGAG
CGGGCGGGTGAGTCACCCACACAAAGGAAAAGGGCCTTTCCGTCCTCAGCCGTCGCTTCATGTGACTCCA
CGGAGTACCGGGCGCCGTCCAGGCACCTCGATTAGTTCTCGAGCTTTTGGAGTACGTCGTCTTTAGGTTG
GGGGGAGGGGTTTTATGCGATGGAGTTTCCCCACACTGAGTGGGTGGAGACTGAAGTTAGGCCAGCTTGG
CACTTGATGTAATTCTCCTTGGAATTTGCCCTTTTTGAGTTTGGATCTTGGTTCATTCTCAAGCCTCAGA
CAGTGGTTCAAAGTTTTTTTCTTCCATTTCAGGTGTCGTGAAGCGGCCGCCATGGACTACAAAGACCATG
ACGGTGATTATAAAGATCATGACATCGATTACAAGGATGACGATGACAAGCTTACAAGTTTGTACAAAAA
AGTTGCCACCATGGATCCCGGGCAGCAGCCGCCGCCTCAACCGGCCCCCCAGGGCCAAGGGCAGCCGCCT
TCGCAGCCCCCGCAGGGGCAGGGCCCGCCGTCCGGACCCGGGCAACCGGCACCCGCGGCGACCCAGGCGG
CGCCGCAGGCACCCCCCGCCGGGCATCAGATCGTGCACGTCCGCGGGGACTCGGAGACCGACCTGGAGGC
GCTCTTCAACGCCGTCATGAACCCCAAGACGGCCAACGTGCCCCAGACCGTGCCCATGAGGCTCCGGAAG
CTGCCCGACTCCTTCTTCAAGCCGCCGGAGCCCAAATCCCACTCCCGACAGGCCAGTACTGATGCAGGCA
CTGCAGGAGCCCTGACTCCACAGCATGTTCGAGCTCATTCCTCTCCAGCTTCTCTGCAGTTGGGAGCTGT
TTCTCCTGGGACACTGACCCCCACTGGAGTAGTCTCTGGCCCAGCAGCTACACCCACAGCTCAGCATCTT
CGACAGTCTTCTTTTGAGATACCTGATGATGTACCTCTGCCAGCAGGTTGGGAGATGGCAAAGACATCTT
CTGGTCAGAGATACTTCTTAAATCACATCGATCAGACAACAACATGGCAGGACCCCAGGAAGGCCATGCT
GTCCCAGATGAACGTCACAGCCCCCACCAGTCCACCAGTGCAGCAGAATATGATGAACTCGGCTTCAGGT
CCTCTTCCTGATGGATGGGAACAAGCCATGACTCAGGATGGAGAAATTTACTATATAAACCATAAGAACA
AGACCACCTCTTGGCTAGACCCAAGGCTTGACCCTCGTTTTGCCATGAACCAGAGAATCAGTCAGAGTGC
TCCAGTGAAACAGCCACCACCCCTGGCTCCCCAGAGCCCACAGGGAGGCGTCATGGGTGGCAGCAACTCC
AACCAGCAGCAACAGATGCGACTGCAGCAACTGCAGATGGAGAAGGAGAGGCTGCGGCTGAAACAGCAAG
AACTGCTTCGGCAGGCAATGCGGAATATCAATCCCAGCACAGCAAATTCTCCAAAATGTCAGGAGTTAGC
CCTGCGTAGCCAGTTACCAACACTGGAGCAGGATGGTGGGACTCAAAATCCAGTGTCTTCTCCCGGGATG
TCTCAGGAATTGAGAACAATGACGACCAATAGCTCAGATCCTTTCCTTAACAGTGGCACCTATCACTCTC
GAGATGAGAGTACAGACAGTGGACTAAGCATGAGCAGCTACAGTGTCCCTCGAACCCCAGATGACTTCCT
GAACAGTGTGGATGAGATGGATACAGGTGATACTATCAACCAAAGCACCCTGCCCTCACAGCAGAACCGT
TTCCCAGACTACCTTGAAGCCATTCCTGGGACAAATGTGGACCTTGGAACACTGGAAGGAGATGGAATGA
ACATAGAAGGAGAGGAGCTGATGCCAAGTCTGCAGGAAGCTTTGAGTTCTGACATCCTTAATGACATGGA
GTCTGTTTTGGCTGCCACCAAGCTAGATAAAGAAAGCTTTCTTACATGGTTATAATACCCAACTTTCTTG
TACAAAGTGGTGTGAAGATCCGGCCTCCGCGCCGGGTTTTGGCGCCTCCCGCGGGCGCCCCCCTCCTCAC
GGCGAGCGCTGCCACGTCAGACGAAGGGCGCAGCGAGCGTCCTGATCCTTCCGCCCGGACGCTCAGGACA
GCGGCCCGCTGCTCATAAGACTCGGCCTTAGAACCCCAGTATCAGCAGAAGGACATTTTAGGACGGGACT
TGGGTGACTCTAGGGCACTGGTTTTCTTTCCAGAGAGCGGAACAGGCGAGGAAAAGTAGTCCCTTCTCGG
CGATTCTGCGGAGGGATCTCCGTGGGGCGGTGAACGCCGATGATTATATAAGGACGCGCCGGGTGTGGCA
CAGCTAGTTCCGTCGCAGCCGGGATTTGGGTCGCGGTTCTTGTTTGTGGATCGCTGTGATCGTCACTTGG
CCGCCCATATGGCCATGAGCGAGCTGATTAAGGAGAACATGCACATGAAGCTGTACATGGAGGGCACCGT
GGACAACCATCACTTCAAGTGCACATCCGAGGGCGAAGGCAAGCCCTACGAGGGCACCCAGACCATGAGA
ATCAAGGTGGTCGAGGGCGGCCCTCTCCCCTTCGCCTTCGACATCCTGGCTACTAGCTTCCTCTACGGCA
GCAAGACCTTCATCAACCACACCCAGGGCATCCCCGACTTCTTCAAGCAGTCCTTCCCTGAGGGCTTCAC
ATGGGAGAGAGTCACCACATACGAAGACGGGGGCGTGCTGACCGCTACCCAGGACACCAGCCTCCAGGAC
GGCTGCCTCATCTACAACGTCAAGATCAGAGGGGTGAACTTCACATCCAACGGCCCTGTGATGCAGAAGA
AAACACTCGGCTGGGAGGCCTTCACCGAGACGCTGTACCCCGCTGACGGCGGCCTGGAAGGCAGAAACGA
CATGGCCCTGAAGCTCGTGGGCGGGAGCCATCTGATCGCAAACATCAAGACCACATATAGATCCAAGAAA
CCCGCTAAGAACCTCAAGATGCCTGGCGTCTACTATGTGGACTACAGACTGGAAAGAATCAAGGAGGCCA
ACAACGAGACCTACGTCGAGCAGCACGAGGTGGCAGTGGCCAGATACTGCGACCTCCCTAGCAAACTGGG
GCACAAGCTTAATTAAAGGATATCGATAGATCCTAATCAACCTCTGGATTACAAAATTTGTGAAAGATTG
ACTGGTATTCTTAACTATGTTGCTCCTTTTACGCTATGTGGATACGCTGCTTTAATGCCTTTGTATCATG
CTATTGCTTCCCGTATGGCTTTCATTTTCTCCTCCTTGTATAAATCCTGGTTGCTGTCTCTTTATGAGGA
GTTGTGGCCCGTTGTCAGGCAACGTGGCGTGGTGTGCACTGTGTTTGCTGACGCAACCCCCACTGGTTGG
GGCATTGCCACCACCTGTCAGCTCCTTTCCGGGACTTTCGCTTTCCCCCTCCCTATTGCCACGGCGGAAC
TCATCGCCGCCTGCCTTGCCCGCTGCTGGACAGGGGCTCGGCTGTTGGGCACTGACAATTCCGTGGTGTT
GTCGGGGAAATCATCGTCCTTTCCTTGGCTGCTCGCCTGTGTTGCCACCTGGATTCTGCGCGGGACGTCC
TTCTGCTACGTCCCTTCGGCCCTCAATCCAGCGGACCTTCCTTCCCGCGGCCTGCTGCCGGCTCTGCGGC
CTCTTCCGCGTCTTCGCCTTCGCCCTCAGACGAGTCGGATCTCCCTTTGGGCCGCCTCCCCGCCTGGTAC
CTTTAAGACCAATGACTTACAAGGCAGCTGTAGATCTTAGCCACTTTTTAAAAGAAAAGGGGGGACTGGA
AGGGCTAATTCACTCCCAACGAAGACAAGATCACCTGCAGGACAGGCGCGCAGGTACCATAACTTCGTAT
AATGTATGCTATACGAAGTTATGGCGCGCCCTGCTTTTTGCTTGTACTGGGTCTCTCTGGTTAGACCAGA
TCTGAGCCTGGGAGCTCTCTGGCTAACTAGGGAACCCACTGCTTAAGCCTCAATAAAGCTTGCCTTGAGT
GCTTCAAGTAGTGTGTGCCCGTCTGTTGTGTGACTCTGGTAACTAGAGATCCCTCAGACCCTTTTAGTCA
GTGTGGAAAATCTCTAGCACCCGGGCGATTAAGGAAAGGGCTAGATCATTCTTGAAGACGAAAGGGCCTC
GTGATACGCCTATTTTTATAGGTTAATGTCATGATAATAATGGTTTCTTAGACGTCAGGTGGCACTTTTC
GGGGAAATGTGCGCGGAACCCCTATTTGTTTATTTTTCTAAATACATTCAAATATGTATCCGCTCATGAG
ACAATAACCCTGATAAATGCTTCAATAATATTGAAAAAGGAAGAGTATGAGTATTCAACATTTCCGTGTC
GCCCTTATTCCCTTTTTTGCGGCATTTTGCCTTCCTGTTTTTGCTCACCCAGAAACGCTGGTGAAAGTAA
AAGATGCTGAAGATCAGTTGGGTGCACGAGTGGGTTACATCGAACTGGATCTCAACAGCGGTAAGATCCT
TGAGAGTTTTCGCCCCGAAGAACGTTTTCCAATGATGAGCACTTTTAAAGTTCTGCTATGTGGCGCGGTA
TTATCCCGTGTTGACGCCGGGCAAGAGCAACTCGGTCGCCGCATACACTATTCTCAGAATGACTTGGTTG
AGTACTCACCAGTCACAGAAAAGCATCTTACGGATGGCATGACAGTAAGAGAATTATGCAGTGCTGCCAT
AACCATGAGTGATAACACTGCGGCCAACTTACTTCTGACAACGATCGGAGGACCGAAGGAGCTAACCGCT
TTTTTGCACAACATGGGGGATCATGTAACTCGCCTTGATCGTTGGGAACCGGAGCTGAATGAAGCCATAC
CAAACGACGAGCGTGACACCACGATGCCTGTAGCAATGGCAACAACGTTGCGCAAACTATTAACTGGCGA
ACTACTTACTCTAGCTTCCCGGCAACAATTAATAGACTGGATGGAGGCGGATAAAGTTGCAGGACCACTT
CTGCGCTCGGCCCTTCCGGCTGGCTGGTTTATTGCTGATAAATCTGGAGCCGGTGAGCGTGGGTCTCGCG
GTATCATTGCAGCACTGGGGCCAGATGGTAAGCCCTCCCGTATCGTAGTTATCTACACGACGGGGAGTCA
GGCAACTATGGATGAACGAAATAGACAGATCGCTGAGATAGGTGCCTCACTGATTAAGCATTGGTAACTG
TCAGACCAAGTTTACTCATATATACTTTAGATTGATTTAAAACTTCATTTTTAATTTAAAAGGATCTAGG
TGAAGATCCTTTTTGATAATCTCATGACCAAAATCCCTTAACGTGAGTTTTCGTTCCACTGAGCGTCAGA
CCCCGTAGAAAAGATCAAAGGATCTTCTTGAGATCCTTTTTTTCTGCGCGTAATCTGCTGCTTGCAAACA
AAAAAACCACCGCTACCAGCGGTGGTTTGTTTGCCGGATCAAGAGCTACCAACTCTTTTTCCGAAGGTAA
CTGGCTTCAGCAGAGCGCAGATACCAAATACTGTTCTTCTAGTGTAGCCGTAGTTAGGCCACCACTTCAA
GAACTCTGTAGCACCGCCTACATACCTCGCTCTGCTAATCCTGTTACCAGTGGCTGCTGCCAGTGGCGAT
AAGTCGTGTCTTACCGGGTTGGACTCAAGACGATAGTTACCGGATAAGGCGCAGCGGTCGGGCTGAACGG
GGGGTTCGTGCACACAGCCCAGCTTGGAGCGAACGACCTACACCGAACTGAGATACCTACAGCGTGAGCT
ATGAGAAAGCGCCACGCTTCCCGAAGGGAGAAAGGCGGACAGGTATCCGGTAAGCGGCAGGGTCGGAACA
GGAGAGCGCACGAGGGAGCTTCCAGGGGGAAACGCCTGGTATCTTTATAGTCCTGTCGGGTTTCGCCACC
TCTGACTTGAGCGTCGATTTTTGTGATGCTCGTCAGGGGGGCGGAGCCTATGGAAAAACGCCAGCAACGC
GGCCTTTTTACGGTTCCTGGCCTTTTGCTGGCCTTTTGCTCACATGTTCTTTCCTGCGTTATCCCCTGAT
TCTGTGGATAACCGTATTACCGCCTTTGAGTGAGCTGATACCGCTCGCCGCAGCCGAACGACCGAGCGCA
GCGAGTCAGTGAGCGAGGAAGCGGAAGAGCGCCCAATACGCAAACCGCCTCTCCCCGCGCGTTGGCCGAT
TCATTAATGCAGCAAGCTCATGGCTGACTAATTTTTTTTATTTATGCAGAGGCCGAGGCCGCCTCGGCCT
CTGAGCTATTCCAGAAGTAGTGAGGAGGCTTTTTTGGAGGCCTAGGCTTTTGCAAAAAGCTCCCCGTGGC
ACGACAGGTTTCCCGACTGGAAAGCGGGCAGTGAGCGCAACGCAATTAATGTGAGTTAGCTCACTCATTA
GGCACCCCAGGCTTTACACTTTATGCTTCCGGCTCGTATGTTGTGTGGAATTGTGAGCGGATAACAATTT
CACACAGGAAACAGCTATGACATGATTACGAATTTCACAAATAAAGCATTTTTTTCACTGCATTCTAGTT
GTGGTTTGTCCAAACTCATCAATGTATCTTATCATGTCTGGATCAACTGGATAACTCAAGCTAACCAAAA
TCATCCCAAACTTCCCACCCCATACCCTATTACCACTGCCAATTACCTGTGGTTTCATTTACTCTAAACC
TGTGATTCCTCTGAATTATTTTCATTTTAAAGAAATTGTATTTGTTAAATATGTACTACAAACTTAGTAG
T
